>Addgene plasmid #203615 | FB361 | addgene full sequence | sequence record 405977 | Addgene NGS Result
TTACTTGGATAGAATCGAGGCCGCTAGAACGAACGGGCACATTGATTGTGCCAGTCCGTTTTTGATGGGC
TATCTGAATGGGAATGGTTGCACGTGATGGGATTAGCGTGTCGCATTTTATTGATGTAGCTTACTCAGCC
CGCTCATCCCTACACTCAGTGAGCACTCAGTGATCAAATCAGAGTGCTCAGATGATGCTCAGTGAGCAGA
TCAGTTGATTATGTAATGACCTGTGATCAAGCCAGGATACTCAGGGACGTGCTCGGTTTTACTCAGTGAT
CAAAAAGCGGCAAGGGGTGAGCACTAAAACGGAAAGGGAAAGATCTCGAGTGCCAGGCATTATCCGGTCT
ATATGTCGACATGCTTACGCTTCTAGTTCTGCTGGTTCTGATGAGGTTGACACATAATTACAGTATTACT
CTGATCTGTTGTCCGGTATCTCGACATCTGAAGTTTGGAGCCGCCTTATCAAGCTACTCCCAACATTCGA
ATATTCAGAGATTCGCGTTTGATTTGATGATTCAATGAAGGGGGAGTGAACCATATCGTCGAGCACACGT
AAGACTTGAAATTGCCCTTGCATCGTTTACACATGCAGGGAAGCCCTTTTAGAGCCCTGGAAAGACTCAC
TAATAATCTGAGGCAAGAAAGTACCGGGCTGGCATTCGAGACCACTCATCGCTCTAGAAGCGGCCGCGAA
TTCCAGAAATCATCCTTAGCGAAAGCTAAGGATTTTTTTTATCTGAAATTCTGCCTCGTGATACGCCTAT
TTTTATAGGTTAATGTCATGATAATAATGGTTTCTTAGACGTCAGGTGGCACTCGAGTTGATCGGGCACG
TAAGAGGTTCCAACTTTCACCATAATGAAATAAGATCACTACCGGGCGTATTTTTTGAGTTATCGAGATT
TTCAGGAGCTAAGGAAGCTAAAATGGAGAAAAAAATCACTGGATATACCACCGTTGATATATCCCAATGG
CATCGTAAAGAACATTTTGAGGCATTTCAGTCAGTTGCTCAATGTACCTATAACCAGACCGTTCAGCTGG
ATATTACGGCCTTTTTAAAGACCGTAAAGAAAAATAAGCACAAGTTTTATCCGGCCTTTATTCACATTCT
TGCCCGCCTGATGAATGCTCATCCGGAATTTCGTATGGCAATGAAAGACGGTGAGCTGGTGATATGGGAT
AGTGTTCACCCTTGTTACACCGTTTTCCATGAGCAAACTGAAACGTTTTCATCACTCTGGAGTGAATACC
ACGACGATTTCCGGCAGTTTCTACACATATATTCGCAAGATGTGGCGTGTTACGGTGAAAACCTGGCCTA
TTTCCCTAAAGGGTTTATTGAGAATATGTTTTTCGTATCAGCCAATCCCTGGGTGAGTTTCACCAGTTTT
GATTTAAACGTGGCCAATATGGACAACTTCTTCGCCCCCGTTTTCACCATGGGCAAATATTATACGCAAG
GCGACAAGGTGCTGATGCCGCTGGCGATTCAGGTTCATCATGCCGTTTGTGATGGCTTCCATGTCGGCAG
AATGCTTAATGAATTACAACAGTACTGCGACGAGTGGCAGGGCGGGGCGTAATTTGATATCGAGCTCGCT
TGGACTCCTGTTGATAGATCCAGTAATGACCTCAGAACTCCATCTGGATTTGTTCAGAACGCTCGGTTGC
CGCCGGGCGTTTTTTATTGGTGAGAATCCAAGCCTCGAGCTGTCAGACCAAGTTTACTCATATATACTTT
AGATTGATTTAAAACTTCATTTTTAATTTAAAAGGATCTAGGTGAAGATCCTTTTTGATAATCTCATGAC
CAAAATCCCTTAACGTGAGTTTTCGTTCCACTGAGCGTCAGACCCCGTAGAAAAGATCAAAGGATCTTCT
TGAGATCCTTTTTTTCTGCGCGTAATCTGCTGCTTGCAAACAAAAAAACCACCGCTACCAGCGGTGGTTT
GTTTGCCGGATCAAGAGCTACCAACTCTTTTTCCGAAGGTAACTGGCTTCAGCAGAGCGCAGATACCAAA
TACTGTTCTTCTAGTGTAGCCGTAGTTAGGCCACCACTTCAAGAACTCTGTAGCACCGCCTACATACCTC
GCTCTGCTAATCCTGTTACCAGTGGCTGCTGCCAGTGGCGATAAGTCGTGTCTTACCGGGTTGGACTCAA
GACGATAGTTACCGGATAAGGCGCAGCGGTCGGGCTGAACGGGGGGTTCGTGCACACAGCCCAGCTTGGA
GCGAACGACCTACACCGAACTGAGATACCTACAGCGTGAGCTATGAGAAAGCGCCACGCTTCCCGAAGGG
AGAAAGGCGGACAGGTATCCGGTAAGCGGCAGGGTCGGAACAGGAGAGCGCACGAGGGAGCTTCCAGGGG
GAAACGCCTGGTATCTTTATAGTCCTGTCGGGTTTCGCCACCTCTGACTTGAGCGTCGATTTTTGTGATG
CTCGTCAGGGGGGCGGAGCCTGTGGAAAAACGCCAGCAACGCGGCCTTTTTACGGTTCCTGGCCTTTTGC
TGGCCTTTTGCTCACATGTTCTTTCCTGCGTTATCCCCTGATTCTGTGGATAACCGTATTACCGCCTTTG
AGTGAGCTGATACCGCTCGCCGCAGCCGAACGACCGAGCGCAGCGAGTCAGTGAGCGAGGAAGCCTGCAT
AACGCGAAGTAATCTTTTCGGTTTTAAAGAAAAAGGGCAGGGTGGTGACACCTTGCCCTTTTTTGCCGGA
CTGCAGCGGCCGCTACTAGTCGCGATGAGTGGTCTCAAAGCAGGCAGAGGAATGATGAAGACCATTGTTT
CCGAGCAAGTGGCTAGATACATATCCCTTTTGGAATGGCATCGCTTTAGGCAGAAATCAGACAGGCTAGG
GGTGGGGGGCAATGTTTAGAGTTCCTAGGATTCAAACGAAATAGCTATGGGCCCCTATGACACTGGTAAT
ACAGCTTAGTGGGCTCATGGGAATGCATGGCAGGCTCCCAGGAGCTCATCGGGTATTATTATTGATGGTT
TGTCTTCGGCTTACAGATTACTTAGCAATGGCGTGAAAGACATGACGTTATCTGCCCAGGAGATCCTTTG
GGTCGTGCGCTCATTGGCGACAGAAGTGGCTCATCATCGTCACTTACTGAACACTAATTTCTCCTGTTGC
CGACACAGGGAATGATTCTAGATCTTCAAGGAAACTCATTCAATCGCCCTCGCCCTGGTAGTAGCCCAAA
GCCCGATTAGGGTATTCCGTGAGGTATTCCCAGGAGCATAGGCTGAAATGAGAAGATGGTAGGTCAATTA
ATAGCCCCACTGTGGGGCTTTT
Features (pLannotate 1.2.2; 8 found; start..end, strand, type, name):
    682..703     -  misc_feature   BioBrick prefix: BioBrick prefix for parts that do not start with "ATG"
    706..749     +  terminator     bacterial terminator: putative bacterial transcription terminator
    835..932     +  promoter       cat promoter: promoter of the E. coli cat gene encoding chloramphenicol acetyltransferase
    933..1589    +  CDS            cat: CAT_ECOLX - Experimental evidence at protein level: Swiss-Prot protein existence level 1. This enzyme is an effector of chloramphenicol resistance in bacteria. From Escherichia coli. This protein is used as a marker in many commonly used cloning vectors, such as pACYC184.
   1613..1707    +  terminator     lambda t0 terminator: transcription terminator from phage lambda
   1890..2478    +  rep_origin     ori: high-copy-number ColE1/pMB1/pBR322/pUC origin of replication
   2673..2730    -  terminator     his operon terminator: This putative transcriptin terminator from the E. coli his operon has a 2-bp deletion introduced during synthesis. Its efficiency has not been determined.
   2731..2750    -  misc_feature   BioBrick suffix: universal suffix for all parts
