[The description below was written by a language model from this plasmid's Addgene catalogue record and pLannotate feature annotations shown in this document.]
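Description:
FB361 is a level-0 part plasmid from the FungalBraid 2.0 synthetic biology toolkit for filamentous fungi, built in the pUPD2 domestication vector. It is a small (about 3.3 kb) E. coli plasmid. The annotated features are all backbone elements: a high-copy ColE1/pUC-type origin of replication and a chloramphenicol acetyltransferase (cat) gene with its native promoter, followed by the lambda t0 terminator, which provides chloramphenicol selection. A putative bacterial terminator and a his operon terminator, adjacent to remnants of the BioBrick prefix and suffix, flank the cloning region and help insulate the insert from transcription running in from or out to the backbone. No fungal promoter, selection marker or replication element is annotated, so the plasmid serves only as a bacterial carrier for the part.

The payload is the 3' downstream flanking region of the pyrG gene from Penicillium digitatum. The automated annotation does not recognise this insert, but it presumably lies in the unannotated stretch that spans the sequence origin, between the BioBrick suffix and prefix. pyrG encodes orotidine-5'-phosphate decarboxylase, widely used in fungi as an auxotrophic and counter-selectable marker. A downstream flank of this kind typically acts as a homology arm for targeted integration or replacement at that locus, although the record itself gives only the identity of the region. In GoldenBraid/FungalBraid-style systems, parts held in pUPD2 are usually released and combined with other standard parts by Type IIS restriction-ligation into higher-order vectors. The exact cloning sites used here are not recorded.
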