Addgene plasmid #203615: FB361
Purpose: 3' downstream region of pyrG gene in P. digitatum.
Depositing lab: Jose Marcos. Depositing organization: Instituto de Agroquímica y Tecnología de Alimentos (IATA-CSIC). Publication: FungalBraid 2.0: expanding the synthetic biology toolbox for the biotechnological exploitation of filamentous fungi. Moreno-Gimenez E, Gandia M, Saez Z, Manzanares P, Yenush L, Orzaez D, Marcos JF, Garrigues S. Front Bioeng Biotechnol. 2023 Aug 7;11:1222812. doi: 10.3389/fbioe.2023.1222812. eCollection 2023. PubMed 37609115.
Backbone
  Vector backbone: pUPD2
  Vector type: Synthetic Biology
Growth in bacteria
  Bacterial resistance: Chloramphenicol, 25 μg/mL
  Growth temperature: 37°C
  Growth strain: DH5alpha
  Copy number: High Copy
Gene/Insert
  Gene/Insert name: 3' downstream Pdig pyrG
  Species: P. digitatum
  Cloning method: Restriction Enzyme; 5′ cloning site unknown (unknown if destroyed)
Terms and licenses: Academic/Nonprofit Terms; Industry Terms: Not Available to Industry
How to cite: FB361 was a gift from Jose Marcos (Addgene plasmid # 203615 ; http://n2t.net/addgene:203615 ; RRID:Addgene_203615)
